>Addgene plasmid #130949 | pLY86 | addgene full sequence | sequence record 258930 | Addgene NGS Result
GTTGATAACGGACTAGCCTTATTTTAACTTGCTAGGGCCCTTCTTCAGGGCCCTAGCTCTTTAACGACCG
AACTATATAATAACTTCTAGTTTTATTCGAAAGTAACAAACCATTTTCTTGCGTAAACCTGTACGATCCT
ACAGGTCTCTAGTATATAAACGCAGAAAGGCCCACCCGAAGGTGAGCCAGTGTGATTGACAGCTAGCTCA
GTCCTAGGGATTGTGCTAGCTACTAGAGATTAAAGAGGAGAAATACTAGATGAAAAACATAAATGCCGAC
GACACATACAGAATAATTAATAAAATTAAAGCTTGTAGAAGCAATAATGATATTAATCAATGCTTATCTG
ATATGACTAAAATGGTACATTGTGAATATTATTTACTCGCGATCATTTATCCTCATTCTATGGTTAAATC
TGATATTTCAATCCTAGATAATTACCCTAAAAAATGGAGGCAATATTATGATGACGCTAATTTAATAAAA
TATGATCCTATAGTAGATTATTCTAACTCCAATCATTCACCAATTAATTGGAATATATTTGAAAACAATG
CTGTAAATAAAAAATCTCCAAATGTAATTAAAGAAGCGAAAACATCAGGTCTTATCACTGGGTTTAGTTT
CCCTATTCATACGGCTAACAATGGCTTCGGAATGCTTAGTTTTGCACATTCAGAAAAAGACAACTATATA
GATAGTTTATTTTTACATGCGTGTATGAACATACCATTAATTGTTCCTTCTCTAGTTGATAATTATCGAA
AAATAAATATAGCAAATAATAAATCAAACAACGATTTAACCAAAAGAGAAAAAGAATGTTTAGCGTGGGC
ATGCGAAGGAAAAAGCTCTTGGGATATTTCAAAAATATTAGGTTGCAGTGAGCGTACTGTCACTTTCCAT
TTAACCAATGCGCAAATGAAACTCAATACAACAAACCGCTGCCAAAGTATTTCTAAAGCAATTTTAACAG
GAGCAATTGATTGCCCATACTTTAAAAATTAATAACACTGATAGTGCTAGTGTAGATCACTACTAGAGCT
CGGTACCAAAGACGAACAATAAGACGCTGAAAAGCGTCTTTTTTCGTTTTGGTCCCTCTAGTATTAATTT
TGTCTTCATGCATGAAGACAACTAGGCTCTAGAAGCGGCCGCGAATTAGATATCTGGCGAAAATGAGACG
TTGATCGGCACGTAAGAGGTTCCAACTTTCACCATAATGAAATAAGATCACTACCGGGCGTATTTTTTGA
GTTATCGAGATTTTCAGGAGCTAAGGAAGCTAAAATGGAGAAAAAAATCACTGGATATACCACCGTTGAT
ATATCCCAATGGCATCGTAAAGAACATTTTGAGGCATTTCAGTCAGTTGCTCAATGTACCTATAACCAGA
CCGTTCAGCTGGATATTACGGCCTTTTTAAAGACCGTAAAGAAAAATAAGCACAAGTTTTATCCGGCCTT
TATTCACATTCTTGCCCGCCTGATGAATGCTCATCCGGAATTTCGTATGGCAATGAAAGACGGTGAGCTG
GTGATATGGGATAGTGTTCACCCTTGTTACACCGTTTTCCATGAGCAAACTGAAACGTTTTCATCGCTCT
GGAGTGAATACCACGACGATTTCCGGCAGTTTCTACACATATATTCGCAAGATGTGGCGTGTTACGGTGA
AAACCTGGCCTATTTCCCTAAAGGGTTTATTGAGAATATGTTTTTCGTCTCAGCCAATCCCTGGGTGAGT
TTCACCAGTTTTGATTTAAACGTGGCCAATATGGACAACTTCTTCGCCCCCGTTTTCACCATGGGCAAAT
ATTATACGCAAGGCGACAAGGTGCTGATGCCGCTGGCGATTCAGGTTCATCATGCCGTTTGTGATGGCTT
CCATGTCGGCAGAATGCTTAATGAATTACAACAGTACTGCGATGAGTGGCAGGGCGGGGCGTAATTTGAT
ATCGAGCTCGCTTGGACTCCTGTTGATAGATCCAGTAATGACCTCAGAACTCCATCTGGATTTGTTCAGA
ACGCTCGGTTGCCGCCGGGCGTTTTTTATTGGTGAGAATCCAAGCACTAGTAACAACTTATATCGTATGG
GGCTGACTTCAGGTGCTACATTTGAAGAGATAAATTGCACTGAAATCTAGAAATATTTTATCTGATTAAT
AAGATGATCTTCTTGAGATCGTTTTGGTCTGCGCGTAATCTCTTGCTCTGAAAACGAAAAAACCGCCTTG
CAGGGCGGTTTTTCGAAGGTTCTCTGAGCTACCAACTCTTTGAACCGAGGTAACTGGCTTGGAGGAGCGC
AGTCACCAAAACTTGTCCTTTCAGTTTAGCCTTAACCGGCGCATGACTTCAAGACTAACTCCTCTAAATC
AATTACCAGTGGCTGCTGCCAGTGGTGCTTTTGCATGTCTTTCCGGGTTGGACTCAAGACGATAGTTACC
GGATAAGGCGCAGCGGTCGGACTGAACGGGGGGTTCGTGCATACAGTCCAGCTTGGAGCGAACTGCCTAC
CCGGAACTGAGTGTCAGGCGTGGAATGAGACAAACGCGGCCATAACAGCGGAATGACACCGGTAAACCGA
AAGGCAGGAACAGGAGAGCGCACGAGGGAGCCGCCAGGGGGAAACGCCTGGTATCTTTATAGTCCTGTCG
GGTTTCGCCACCACTGATTTGAGCGTCAGATTTCGTGATGCTTGTCAGGGGGGCGGAGCCTATGGAAAAA
CGGCTTTGCCGCGGCCCTCTCACTTCCCTGTTAAGTATCTTCCTGGCATCTTCCAGGAAATCTCCGCCCC
GTTCGTAAGCCATTTCCGCTCGCCGCAGTCGAACGACCGAGCGTAGCGAGTCAGTGAGCGAGGAAGCGGA
ATATATCCCTAGGCCTAGTAGGACCAAAACGAAAAAAGGCCCCCCTTTCGGGAGGCCTCTTTTCTGGAAT
TTGGTACCGAGAAGCTTCAAAAAAAGCACCGACTCGGTGCCACTTGGGCCCTTCTTCAGGGCCCAA
Features (pLannotate 1.2.2; 13 found; start..end, strand, type, name):
     35..53      -  protein_bind   boxB: λ N peptide binding site consisting of an RNA hairpin within the N-utliization (nut) site of the λ bacteriophage transcript (Tan and Frankel, 1995) λN peptide
    161..188     -  terminator     T7Te terminator: phage T7 early transcription terminator
    196..218     +  promoter       J23119(SpeI) promoter (fragment): bacterial promoter (Registry of Standard Biological Parts BBa J23119) modified to end with an SpeI site
    260..1009    +  CDS            luxR: LUXR_ALIFS - Experimental evidence at protein level: Swiss-Prot protein existence level 1. Transcriptional activator of the bioluminescence operon. Binds to the OHHL autoinducer. From Aliivibrio fischeri (Vibrio fischeri).
   1147..1167    -  misc_feature   BioBrick prefix: BioBrick prefix for parts that do not start with "ATG"
   1192..1294    +  promoter       cat promoter: promoter of the E. coli cat gene encoding chloramphenicol acetyltransferase
   1295..1951    +  CDS            cat: CAT_ECOLX - Experimental evidence at protein level: Swiss-Prot protein existence level 1. This enzyme is an effector of chloramphenicol resistance in bacteria. From Escherichia coli. This protein is used as a marker in many commonly used cloning vectors, such as pACYC184.
   1975..2069    +  terminator     lambda t0 terminator: transcription terminator from phage lambda
   2183..2728    +  rep_origin     p15A ori: Plasmids containing the medium-copy-number p15A origin of replication can be propagated in E. coli cells that contain a second plasmid with the ColE1 origin.
   2816..2871    +  rep_origin     RSF ori (fragment): Plasmids containing the RSF 1030 origin of replication can be propagated in E. coli cells that contain additional plasmids with compatible origins.
   2966..2985    -  misc_RNA       gRNA scaffold (fragment): guide RNA scaffold for the Streptococcus pyogenes CRISPR/Cas9 system
   2986..3004    -  protein_bind   boxB: λ N peptide binding site consisting of an RNA hairpin within the N-utliization (nut) site of the λ bacteriophage transcript (Tan and Frankel, 1995) λN peptide
   3004..34      -  misc_RNA       gRNA scaffold (fragment) (across the origin): guide RNA scaffold for the Streptococcus pyogenes CRISPR/Cas9 system
