[The description below was written by a language model from this plasmid's Addgene catalogue record and pLannotate feature annotations shown in this document.]
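Description:
pLY86 is a small (about 3 kb) bacterial expression and synthetic-biology plasmid built on p15AC, a p15A-origin backbone derived from a bacterial dCas9 vector and modified with two BbsI sites for construction. It replicates in E. coli from the p15A origin, which is recorded as low copy and is compatible with ColE1-type plasmids. Selection is by chloramphenicol through a cat gene driven by its native promoter and followed by the lambda t0 terminator. The annotation also picks up a short RSF origin fragment, which is probably only a partial sequence match rather than a functional second origin.

The payload is an inducible generator circuit for an engineered guide RNA, sgRNA-LEA2-WTmis2, described as being transcribed from the Plux2 promoter. The feature table shows the S. pyogenes sgRNA scaffold on the reverse strand, split into fragments by two boxB hairpins. These are the RNA aptamers bound by the lambda N peptide, so the guide can recruit a λN-fused effector protein to a dCas9-bound target. The record states that the scaffold also carries two mismatches, and a T7Te terminator is annotated close to this unit. Plux2 itself is not annotated in the table. A luxR coding sequence from Aliivibrio fischeri lies downstream of a J23119 constitutive promoter fragment. It supplies the acyl-homoserine-lactone-responsive activator that would be expected to switch on a lux-type promoter, which makes guide production inducible by the autoinducer.

The plasmid belongs to a toolkit for programmable CRISPR activation (CRISPRa) in bacteria. It provides the scaffold guide RNA component, while dCas9, the activator and the reporter are presumably supplied from other constructs.
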