Addgene plasmid #130949: pLY86
Purpose: Engineered sgRNA-LEA2-WTmis2 generator circuit including promoter Plux2, 2 BoxB aptamers and 2 mis-matches in sgRNA scaffold
Depositing lab: Baojun Wang. Depositing organization: University of Edinburgh. Publication: Engineered CRISPRa enables programmable eukaryote-like gene activation in bacteria. Liu Y, Wan X, Wang B. Nat Commun. 2019 Aug 26;10(1):3693. doi: 10.1038/s41467-019-11479-0. PubMed 31451697.
Backbone
  Vector backbone: p15AC
  Backbone manufacturer: p15A vector from pdCas9-bacteria (Plasmid #44249)
  Backbone size w/o insert (bp): 1725
  Total vector size (bp): 3006
  Modifications to backbone: Adding 2 BbsI sites for construction
  Vector type: Bacterial Expression, Synthetic Biology
Growth in bacteria
  Bacterial resistance: Chloramphenicol, 25 μg/mL
  Growth temperature: 37°C
  Growth strain: DH5alpha
  Growth instructions: Culture in the Lennox’s Luria-Bertani (LB) medium (10 g/L peptone, 5 g/L yeast extract, 5 g/L NaCl)
  Copy number: Low Copy
Gene/Insert
  Gene/Insert name: sgRNA-LEA2-WTmis2
  gRNA/shRNA sequence: AAGTTATTATATAGTTCGGTC
  Species: Synthetic
  Promoter: Plux2
  Cloning method: Restriction Enzyme; 5′ cloning site EcoRI (destroyed during cloning); 3′ cloning site SpeI (destroyed during cloning)
  Sequencing primers: 5′ AACGGTCTGGTTATAGGTACATTGAGCAAC; 3′ GTTCGTAAGCCATTTCCGCTCGCCGCAGTC
Terms and licenses: Academic/Nonprofit Terms; Industry Terms: Not Available to Industry
Depositor comments: The Top10 bacterial strain should be used for downstream applications
How to cite: pLY86 was a gift from Baojun Wang (Addgene plasmid # 130949 ; http://n2t.net/addgene:130949 ; RRID:Addgene_130949)
